Addgene plasmid #164579: pEVOL-pAzF[TAG]
Purpose: Machinery plasmid containing two copies of the Mj pCNFRS and cognate tRNA for incorporation of pAzF, pCNF, or pENF at TAG codons
Depositing lab: Ryan Mehl. Depositing organization: Oregon State University. Publication: Genetic Incorporation of Two Mutually Orthogonal Bioorthogonal Amino Acids That Enable Efficient Protein Dual-Labeling in Cells. Bednar RM, Jana S, Kuppa S, Franklin R, Beckman J, Antony E, Cooley RB, Mehl RA. ACS Chem Biol. 2021 Nov 19;16(11):2612-2622. doi: 10.1021/acschembio.1c00649. Epub 2021 Sep 30. PubMed 34590824.
Backbone
  Vector backbone: pEVOL
  Backbone size w/o insert (bp): 4179
  Total vector size (bp): 6104
  Vector type: Bacterial Expression
Growth in bacteria
  Bacterial resistance: Chloramphenicol, 25 μg/mL
  Growth temperature: 37°C
  Growth strain: DH5alpha
  Copy number: Unknown
Gene/Insert 1
  Gene/Insert name: Mj pCNFRS[TAG] (aaRS1) (alt name: pAzFRS (1))
  Species: Methanocaldococcus jannaschii (engineered)
  Insert size (bp): 924
  Mutation: Y32L L65V F108W Q109M D158G I159P
  Promoter: araBAD
  Cloning method: Gibson Cloning
  Sequencing primers: 5′ ATGCCATAGCATTTTTATCC; 3′ CTTCTGCGTTCTGATTTAATCTG
Gene/Insert 2
  Gene/Insert name: Mj pCNFRS[TAG] (aaRS2) (alt name: pAzFRS (2))
  Species: Methanocaldococcus jannaschii (engineered)
  Insert size (bp): 924
  Mutation: Y32L L65V F108W Q109M D158G I159P
  Promoter: glnS
  Cloning method: Gibson Cloning
  Sequencing primers: 5′ TCCCGGTCATCAATCATCC; 3′ AACTCAATATATTGCAGAGATCATG
Gene/Insert 3
  Gene/Insert name: Mj tRNA[TAG] (alt name: Mj tRNA[CTA])
  Species: Methanocaldococcus jannaschii
  Insert size (bp): 77
  Promoter: proK
  Cloning method: Gibson Cloning
  Sequencing primers: 5′ CCTGCAGGTAATTCCGCTTCGCAACATGTGAGCACCGG; 3′ AATAAATCCATGGCAAATTCGACCCTGAGCTGCTCGAGCATGC
Terms and licenses: Academic/Nonprofit Terms; Industry Terms: Not Available to Industry
Depositor comments: Machinery plasmid for incorporation of para-Azidophenylalanine (pAzF), para-cyanophenylalanine (pCNF), and para-ethynylphenylalanine (pENF) at TAG codons. Please visit https://doi.org/10.1101/2021.04.12.439361 for bioRxiv preprint.
How to cite: pEVOL-pAzF[TAG] was a gift from Ryan Mehl (Addgene plasmid # 164579 ; http://n2t.net/addgene:164579 ; RRID:Addgene_164579)
