[The description below was written by a language model from this plasmid's Addgene catalogue record and pLannotate feature annotations shown in this document.]
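Description:
pEVOL-pAzF[TAG] is a bacterial expression "machinery" plasmid of about 6.1 kb, built on the pEVOL backbone for genetic code expansion in E. coli. It supplies an orthogonal aminoacyl-tRNA synthetase/tRNA pair that directs incorporation of noncanonical amino acids at amber (TAG) stop codons in a target gene carried on a separate plasmid. It replicates from the p15A origin, a medium-copy replicon compatible with ColE1-type expression vectors, and is selected with chloramphenicol through a cat gene driven by its own promoter. The annotation also picks up short IS1, RSF ori and tet promoter fragments, which appear to be backbone remnants rather than functional parts.

The payload consists of two copies of an engineered Methanocaldococcus jannaschii tyrosyl-tRNA synthetase, the pCNFRS variant carrying the substitutions Y32L, L65V, F108W, Q109M, D158G and I159P. This variant is polyspecific and accepts para-azidophenylalanine, para-cyanophenylalanine and para-ethynylphenylalanine. The first copy lies downstream of the araBAD promoter, with araC encoded divergently on the plasmid, so its expression is induced by L-arabinose. It is followed by rrnB-derived sequence that includes a T1 terminator fragment. The second copy is driven by the glnS promoter according to the record, which in the pEVOL design provides constitutive synthetase expression, although that promoter is not annotated in the feature table. The cognate M. jannaschii amber suppressor tRNA (CUA anticodon) is expressed from the proK promoter.

The depositors used the plasmid in work on site-specific installation of bioorthogonal handles and dual labelling of proteins in cells.
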