Features (pLannotate 1.2.2; 13 found; start..end, strand, type, name):
     15..299     +  promoter       araBAD promoter: araBAD; promoter of the L-arabinose operon of E. coli; the araC regulatory gene is transcribed in the opposite direction (Guzman et al., 1995)
    336..1253    +  CDS            tyrS: SYY_METJA - Experimental evidence at protein level: Swiss-Prot protein existence level 1. Catalyzes the attachment of tyrosine to tRNA(Tyr) in a two- step reaction: tyrosine is first activated by ATP to form Tyr-AMP and then transferred to the acceptor end of tRNA(Tyr). From Methanocaldococcus jannaschii (strain ATCC 43067 / DSM 2661 / JAL-1 / JCM 10045 / NBRC 100440) (Methanococcus jannaschii).
   1363..1478    +  ncRNA          5S rRNA: Accession: RF00001 - 5S ribosomal RNA
   1482..1519    +  terminator     rrnB T1 terminator (fragment): transcription terminator T1 from the E. coli rrnB gene
   1656..2573    +  CDS            tyrS: SYY_METJA - Experimental evidence at protein level: Swiss-Prot protein existence level 1. Catalyzes the attachment of tyrosine to tRNA(Tyr) in a two- step reaction: tyrosine is first activated by ATP to form Tyr-AMP and then transferred to the acceptor end of tRNA(Tyr). From Methanocaldococcus jannaschii (strain ATCC 43067 / DSM 2661 / JAL-1 / JCM 10045 / NBRC 100440) (Methanococcus jannaschii).
   2998..3071    +  ncRNA          tRNA: Accession: RF00005 - tRNA
   3232..3891    -  CDS            CmR: chloramphenicol acetyltransferase; cat; confers resistance to chloramphenicol
   3892..3994    -  promoter       cat promoter: promoter of the E. coli cat gene encoding chloramphenicol acetyltransferase
   4115..4258    +  mobile_element IS1 (fragment): prokaryotic transposable element IS1
   4377..4432    -  rep_origin     RSF ori (fragment): Plasmids containing the RSF 1030 origin of replication can be propagated in E. coli cells that contain additional plasmids with compatible origins.
   4520..5065    -  rep_origin     p15A ori: Plasmids containing the medium-copy-number p15A origin of replication can be propagated in E. coli cells that contain a second plasmid with the ColE1 origin.
   5177..5201    +  promoter       tet promoter (fragment): E. coli promoter for tetracycline efflux protein gene
   5211..6089    -  CDS            araC: L-arabinose regulatory protein; araC
>Addgene plasmid #164579 | pEVOL-pAzF[TAG] | addgene full sequence | sequence record 392918 | Addgene NGS Result
CCCGCCATTCAGAGAAGAAACCAATTGTCCATATTGCATCAGACATTGCCGTCACTGCGTCTTTTACTGG
CTCTTCTCGCTAACCAAACCGGTAACCCCGCTTATTAAAAGCATTCTGTAACAAAGCGGGACCAAAGCCA
TGACAAAAACGCGTAACAAAAGTGTCTATAATCACGGCAGAAAAGTCCACATTGATTATTTGCACGGCGT
CACACTTTGCTATGCCATAGCATTTTTATCCATAAGATTAGCGGATCCTACCTGACGCTTTTTATCGCAA
CTCTCTACTGTTTCTCCATACCCGTTTTTTTGGGCTAACAGGAGGAATTAGATCTATGGACGAATTTGAA
ATGATAAAGAGAAACACATCTGAAATTATCAGCGAGGAAGAGTTAAGAGAGGTTTTAAAAAAAGATGAAA
AATCTGCTCTGATAGGTTTTGAACCAAGTGGTAAAATACATTTAGGGCATTATCTCCAAATAAAAAAGAT
GATTGATTTACAAAATGCTGGATTTGATATAATTATAGTGTTGGCTGATTTACATGCCTATTTAAACCAG
AAAGGAGAGTTGGATGAGATTAGAAAAATAGGAGATTATAACAAAAAAGTTTTTGAAGCAATGGGGTTAA
AGGCAAAATATGTTTATGGAAGTGAATGGATGCTTGATAAGGATTATACACTGAATGTCTATAGATTGGC
TTTAAAAACTACCTTAAAAAGAGCAAGAAGGAGTATGGAACTTATAGCAAGAGAGGATGAAAATCCAAAG
GTTGCTGAAGTTATCTATCCAATAATGCAGGTTAATGGTCCTCATTATCTTGGCGTTGATGTTGCAGTTG
GAGGGATGGAGCAGAGAAAAATACACATGTTAGCAAGGGAGCTTTTACCAAAAAAGGTTGTTTGTATTCA
CAACCCTGTCTTAACGGGTTTGGATGGAGAAGGAAAGATGAGTTCTTCAAAAGGGAATTTTATAGCTGTT
GATGACTCTCCAGAAGAGATTAGGGCTAAGATAAAGAAAGCATACTGCCCAGCTGGAGTTGTTGAAGGAA
ATCCAATAATGGAGATAGCTAAATACTTCCTTGAATATCCTTTAACCATAAAAAGGCCAGAAAAATTTGG
TGGAGATTTGACAGTTAATAGCTATGAGGAGTTAGAGAGTTTATTTAAAAATAAGGAATTGCATCCAATG
GATTTAAAAAATGCTGTAGCTGAAGAACTTATAAAGATTTTAGAGCCAATTAGAAAGAGATTATGATGAG
TTTAAACGGTCTCCAGCTTGGCTGTTTTGGCGGATGAGAGAAGATTTTCAGCCTGATACAGATTAAATCA
GAACGCAGAAGCGGTCTGATAAAACAGAATTTGCCTGGCGGCAGTAGCGCGGTGGTCCCACCTGACCCCA
TGCCGAACTCAGAAGTGAAACGCCGTAGCGCCGATGGTAGTGTGGGGTCTCCCCATGCGAGAGTAGGGAA
CTGCCAGGCATCAAATAAAACGAAAGGCTCAGTCGAAAGACTGGGCCTTGTTTGTGAGCTCCCGGTCATC
AATCATCCCCATAATCCTTGTTAGATTATCAATTTTAAAAAACTAACAGTTGTCAGCCTGTCCCGCTTTA
ATATCATACGCCGTTATACGTTGTTTACGCTTTGAGGAATCCCATATGGACGAATTTGAAATGATAAAGA
GAAACACATCTGAAATTATCAGCGAGGAAGAGTTAAGAGAGGTTTTAAAAAAAGATGAAAAATCTGCTCT
GATAGGTTTTGAACCAAGTGGTAAAATACATTTAGGGCATTATCTCCAAATAAAAAAGATGATTGATTTA
CAAAATGCTGGATTTGATATAATTATAGTGTTGGCTGATTTACATGCCTATTTAAACCAGAAAGGAGAGT
TGGATGAGATTAGAAAAATAGGAGATTATAACAAAAAAGTTTTTGAAGCAATGGGGTTAAAGGCAAAATA
TGTTTATGGAAGTGAATGGATGCTTGATAAGGATTATACACTGAATGTCTATAGATTGGCTTTAAAAACT
ACCTTAAAAAGAGCAAGAAGGAGTATGGAACTTATAGCAAGAGAGGATGAAAATCCAAAGGTTGCTGAAG
TTATCTATCCAATAATGCAGGTTAATGGTCCTCATTATCTTGGCGTTGATGTTGCAGTTGGAGGGATGGA
GCAGAGAAAAATACACATGTTAGCAAGGGAGCTTTTACCAAAAAAGGTTGTTTGTATTCACAACCCTGTC
TTAACGGGTTTGGATGGAGAAGGAAAGATGAGTTCTTCAAAAGGGAATTTTATAGCTGTTGATGACTCTC
CAGAAGAGATTAGGGCTAAGATAAAGAAAGCATACTGCCCAGCTGGAGTTGTTGAAGGAAATCCAATAAT
GGAGATAGCTAAATACTTCCTTGAATATCCTTTAACCATAAAAAGGCCAGAAAAATTTGGTGGAGATTTG
ACAGTTAATAGCTATGAGGAGTTAGAGAGTTTATTTAAAAATAAGGAATTGCATCCAATGGATTTAAAAA
ATGCTGTAGCTGAAGAACTTATAAAGATTTTAGAGCCAATTAGAAAGAGATTATGACTGCAGTTTCAAAC
GCTAAATTGCCTGATGCGCTACGCTTATCAGGCCTACATGATCTCTGCAATATATTGAGTTTGCGTGCTT
TTGTAGGCCGGATAAGGCGTTCACGCCGCATCCGGCAAGAAACAGCAAACAATCCAAAACGCCGCGTTCA
GCGGCGTTTTTTCTGCTTTTCTTCGCGAATTAATTCCGCTTCGCAACATGTGAGCACCGGTTTATTGACT
ACCGGAAGCAGTGTGACCGTGTGCTTCTCAAATGCCTGAGGCCAGTTTGCTCAGGCTCTCCCCGTGGAGG
TAATAATTGACGATATGATCAGTGCACGGCTAACTAAGCGGCCTGCTGACTTTCTCGCCGATCAAAAGGC
ATTTTGCTATTAAGGGATTGACGAGGGCGTATCTGCGCAGTAAGATGCGCCCCGCATTCCGGCGGTAGTT
CAGCAGGGCAGAACGGCGGACTCTAAATCCGCATGGCAGGGGTTCAAATCCCCTCCGCCGGACCAAATTC
GAAAAGCCTGCTCAACGAGCAGGCTTTTTTGCATGCTCGAGCAGCTCAGGGTCGAATTTGCTTTCGAATT
TCTGCCATTCATCCGCTTATTATCACTTATTCAGGCGTAGCAACCAGGCGTTTAAGGGCACCAATAACTG
CCTTAAAAAAATTACGCCCCGCCCTGCCACTCATCGCAGTACTGTTGTAATTCATTAAGCATTCTGCCGA
CATGGAAGCCATCACAAACGGCATGATGAACCTGAATCGCCAGCGGCATCAGCACCTTGTCGCCTTGCGT
ATAATATTTGCCCATGGTGAAAACGGGGGCGAAGAAGTTGTCCATATTGGCCACGTTTAAATCAAAACTG
GTGAAACTCACCCAGGGATTGGCTGAGACGAAAAACATATTCTCAATAAACCCTTTAGGGAAATAGGCCA
GGTTTTCACCGTAACACGCCACATCTTGCGAATATATGTGTAGAAACTGCCGGAAATCGTCGTGGTATTC
ACTCCAGAGCGATGAAAACGTTTCAGTTTGCTCATGGAAAACGGTGTAACAAGGGTGAACACTATCCCAT
ATCACCAGCTCACCGTCTTTCATTGCCATACGGAATTCCGGATGAGCATTCATCAGGCGGGCAAGAATGT
GAATAAAGGCCGGATAAAACTTGTGCTTATTTTTCTTTACGGTCTTTAAAAAGGCCGTAATATCCAGCTG
AACGGTCTGGTTATAGGTACATTGAGCAACTGACTGAAATGCCTCAAAATGTTCTTTACGATGCCATTGG
GATATATCAACGGTGGTATATCCAGTGATTTTTTTCTCCATTTTAGCTTCCTTAGCTCCTGAAAATCTCG
ATAACTCAAAAAATACGCCCGGTAGTGATCTTATTTCATTATGGTGAAAGTTGGAACCTCTTACGTGCCG
ATCAACGTCTCATTTTCGCCAAAAGTTGGCCCAGGGCTTCCCGGTATCAACAGGGACACCAGGATTTATT
TATTCTGCGAAGTGATCTTCCGTCACAGGTATTTATTCGGCGCAAAGTGCGTCGGGTGATGCTGCCAACT
TACTGATTTAGTGTATGATGGTGTTTTTGAGGTGCTCCAGTGGCTTCTGTTTCTATCAGCTGTCCCTCCT
GTTCAGCTACTGACGGGGTGGTGCGTAACGGCAAAAGCACCGCCGGACATCAGCGCTAGCGGAGTGTATA
CTGGCTTACTATGTTGGCACTGATGAGGGTGTCAGTGAAGTGCTTCATGTGGCAGGAGAAAAAAGGCTGC
ACCGGTGCGTCAGCAGAATATGTGATACAGGATATATTCCGCTTCCTCGCTCACTGACTCGCTACGCTCG
GTCGTTCGACTGCGGCGAGCGGAAATGGCTTACGAACGGGGCGGAGATTTCCTGGAAGATGCCAGGAAGA
TACTTAACAGGGAAGTGAGAGGGCCGCGGCAAAGCCGTTTTTCCATAGGCTCCGCCCCCCTGACAAGCAT
CACGAAATCTGACGCTCAAATCAGTGGTGGCGAAACCCGACAGGACTATAAAGATACCAGGCGTTTCCCC
CTGGCGGCTCCCTCGTGCGCTCTCCTGTTCCTGCCTTTCGGTTTACCGGTGTCATTCCGCTGTTATGGCC
GCGTTTGTCTCATTCCACGCCTGACACTCAGTTCCGGGTAGGCAGTTCGCTCCAAGCTGGACTGTATGCA
CGAACCCCCCGTTCAGTCCGACCGCTGCGCCTTATCCGGTAACTATCGTCTTGAGTCCAACCCGGAAAGA
CATGCAAAAGCACCACTGGCAGCAGCCACTGGTAATTGATTTAGAGGAGTTAGTCTTGAAGTCATGCGCC
GGTTAAGGCTAAACTGAAAGGACAAGTTTTGGTGACTGCGCTCCTCCAAGCCAGTTACCTCGGTTCAAAG
AGTTGGTAGCTCAGAGAACCTTCGAAAAACCGCCCTGCAAGGCGGTTTTTTCGTTTTCAGAGCAAGAGAT
TACGCGCAGACCAAAACGATCTCAAGAAGATCATCTTATTAATCAGATAAAATATTTCTAGATTTCAGTG
CAATTTATCTCTTCAAATGTAGCACCTGAAGTCAGCCCCATACGATATAAGTTGTAATTCTCATGTTTGA
CAGCTTATCATCGATAAGCTTGGTACCCAATTATGACAACTTGACGGCTACATCATTCACTTTTTCTTCA
CAACCGGCACGGAACTCGCTCGGGCTGGCCCCGGTGCATTTTTTAAATACCCGCGAGAAATAGAGTTGAT
CGTCAAAACCAACATTGCGACCGACGGTGGCGATAGGCATCCGGGTGGTGCTCAAAAGCAGCTTCGCCTG
GCTGATACGTTGGTCCTCGCGCCAGCTTAAGACGCTAATCCCTAACTGCTGGCGGAAAAGATGTGACAGA
CGCGACGGCGACAAGCAAACATGCTGTGCGACGCTGGCGATATCAAAATTGCTGTCTGCCAGGTGATCGC
TGATGTACTGACAAGCCTCGCGTACCCGATTATCCATCGGTGGATGGAGCGACTCGTTAATCGCTTCCAT
GCGCCGCAGTAACAATTGCTCAAGCAGATTTATCGCCAGCAGCTCCGAATAGCGCCCTTCCCCTTGCCCG
GCGTTAATGATTTGCCCAAACAGGTCGCTGAAATGCGGCTGGTGCGCTTCATCCGGGCGAAAGAACCCCG
TATTGGCAAATATTGACGGCCAGTTAAGCCATTCATGCCAGTAGGCGCGCGGACGAAAGTAAACCCACTG
GTGATACCATTCGCGAGCCTCCGGATGACGACCGTAGTGATGAATCTCTCCTGGCGGGAACAGCAAAATA
TCACTCGGTCGGCAAACAAATTCTCGTCCCTGATTTTTCACCACCCCCTGACCGCGAATGGTGAGATTGA
GAATATAACCTTTCATTCCCAGCGGTCGGTCGATAAAAAAATCGAGATAACCGTTGGCCTCAATCGGCGT
TAAACCCGCCACCAGATGGGCATTAAACGAGTATCCCGGCAGCAGGGGATCATTTTGCGCTTCAGCCATA
CTTTTCATACT
